>Addgene plasmid #160469 | pUC19-PpSEC13-mEGFP | addgene full sequence | sequence record 326335 | Addgene NGS Result
TATGCGGTGTGAAATACCGCACAGATGCGTAAGGAGAAAATACCGCATCAGGCGCCATTCGCCATTCAGG
CTGCGCAACTGTTGGGAAGGGCGATCGGTGCGGGCCTCTTCGCTATTACGCCAGCTGGCGAAAGGGGGAT
GTGCTGCAAGGCGATTAAGTTGGGTAACGCCAGGGTTTTCCCAGTCACGACGTTGTAAAACGACGGCCAG
TGAATTCGAGCTCGGTACCCGGGGATCCTCTAGAGTCGACCTGCAGGCATGCAAGCTTTTCAAGGACATT
CCGACTGGGTCAGAGATGTGGCATGGTCTCCTTCTCGTTTATCAAAGTCATACATTGCCACTGCCTCACA
AGATCGTACAGTATTGATTTGGACTAAAGATGGAAAATCTAACAAATGGGAAAAACAGCCTTTAACAAAG
GAAAAATTCCCCGATGTTTGTTGGAGAGCCAGCTGGTCTCTTAGTGGAAATGTATTGGCCATTTCGGGTG
GTGATAATAAGGTCACTTTGTGGAAGGAAAACATCCAGGGCAAATGGGAGTCCGCTGGCGAAGTCGATCA
ATACGATCCACCGGTCGCCACCATGGTGAGCAAGGGCGAGGAGCTGTTCACCGGGGTGGTGCCCATCCTG
GTCGAGCTGGACGGCGACGTAAACGGCCACAAGTTCAGCGTGTCCGGCGAGGGCGAGGGCGATGCCACCT
ACGGCAAGCTGACCCTGAAGTTCATCTGCACCACCGGCAAGCTGCCCGTGCCCTGGCCCACCCTCGTGAC
CACCCTGACCTACGGCGTGCAGTGCTTCAGCCGCTACCCCGACCACATGAAGCAGCACGACTTCTTCAAG
TCCGCCATGCCCGAAGGCTACGTCCAGGAGCGCACCATCTTCTTCAAGGACGACGGCAACTACAAGACCC
GCGCCGAGGTGAAGTTCGAGGGCGACACCCTGGTGAACCGCATCGAGCTGAAGGGCATCGACTTCAAGGA
GGACGGCAACATCCTGGGGCACAAGCTGGAGTACAACTACAACAGCCACAACGTCTATATCATGGCCGAC
AAGCAGAAGAACGGCATCAAGGTGAACTTCAAGATCCGCCACAACATCGAGGACGGCAGCGTGCAGCTCG
CCGACCACTACCAGCAGAACACCCCCATCGGCGACGGCCCCGTGCTGCTGCCCGACAACCACTACCTGAG
CACCCAGTCCAAGCTGAGCAAAGACCCCAACGAGAAGCGCGATCACATGGTCCTGCTGGAGTTCGTGACC
GCCGCCGGGATCACTCTCGGCATGGACGAGCTGTACAAGTAAAGCGGCCGTAAAAGGATACAAATATAAA
TACGTTTTAACTCATTTAACCAATTACTATGTATTCTGTTATTATTGCTATTAACGCTCATTAACGTCTA
CTAACGTTCTTTTAACAGCTTGTTCCTCTTTTCTTTCCTCTTAAGTCTCTCGACCTTTCTACGATGCATT
ACTTGAGCCATTCTCTCATATCTTTCCTTTTCTTCCTTCAAACTTTGGCGGCGTTTGGTTTCTTCAATTT
TGCTTTTTCTTATGCTTTCTTTCTCCTCCTTGAGTTCTCTTATCTTTGCCTTTATAGCTTGCTCTTCAAG
TCTTTTCTGTTTTTTCTGTTCCCAAGTCAGATTGCCTCCTAAAGATCTCACTCTCATGGCATCTTTCTGT
AGCTTCCAATCTTTTCCATTAACACGGGTCCCTCTTCCTTTATCCTTAGGGGCTATAGGGTTGTTATATA
TATCCTTCTTTGAAGTACTGCTACTGTCACTCATGATGTAGTAGTGGTTGTGTAGAATATCAAAAGGAAA
AAAAAAATTATTTCGTGAAAATTCAAATAAGGTATTGTTCTCATTAAGGGATAAAAAAATACCCTTTATT
GCCATTGAAAAGTATTACATCGGTACTCATCAAGCTTGGCGTAATCATGGTCATAGCTGTTTCCTGTGTG
AAATTGTTATCCGCTCACAATTCCACACAACATACGAGCCGGAAGCATAAAGTGTAAAGCCTGGGGTGCC
TAATGAGTGAGCTAACTCACATTAATTGCGTTGCGCTCACTGCCCGCTTTCCAGTCGGGAAACCTGTCGT
GCCAGCTGCATTAATGAATCGGCCAACGCGCGGGGAGAGGCGGTTTGCGTATTGGGCGCTCTTCCGCTTC
CTCGCTCACTGACTCGCTGCGCTCGGTCGTTCGGCTGCGGCGAGCGGTATCAGCTCACTCAAAGGCGGTA
ATACGGTTATCCACAGAATCAGGGGATAACGCAGGAAAGAACATGTGAGCAAAAGGCCAGCAAAAGGCCA
GGAACCGTAAAAAGGCCGCGTTGCTGGCGTTTTTCCATAGGCTCCGCCCCCCTGACGAGCATCACAAAAA
TCGACGCTCAAGTCAGAGGTGGCGAAACCCGACAGGACTATAAAGATACCAGGCGTTTCCCCCTGGAAGC
TCCCTCGTGCGCTCTCCTGTTCCGACCCTGCCGCTTACCGGATACCTGTCCGCCTTTCTCCCTTCGGGAA
GCGTGGCGCTTTCTCATAGCTCACGCTGTAGGTATCTCAGTTCGGTGTAGGTCGTTCGCTCCAAGCTGGG
CTGTGTGCACGAACCCCCCGTTCAGCCCGACCGCTGCGCCTTATCCGGTAACTATCGTCTTGAGTCCAAC
CCGGTAAGACACGACTTATCGCCACTGGCAGCAGCCACTGGTAACAGGATTAGCAGAGCGAGGTATGTAG
GCGGTGCTACAGAGTTCTTGAAGTGGTGGCCTAACTACGGCTACACTAGAAGAACAGTATTTGGTATCTG
CGCTCTGCTGAAGCCAGTTACCTTCGGAAAAAGAGTTGGTAGCTCTTGATCCGGCAAACAAACCACCGCT
GGTAGCGGTGGTTTTTTTGTTTGCAAGCAGCAGATTACGCGCAGAAAAAAAGGATCTCAAGAAGATCCTT
TGATCTTTTCTACGGGGTCTGACGCTCAGTGGAACGAAAACTCACGTTAAGGGATTTTGGTCATGAGATT
ATCAAAAAGGATCTTCACCTAGATCCTTTTAAATTAAAAATGAAGTTTTAAATCAATCTAAAGTATATAT
GAGTAAACTTGGTCTGACAGTTACCAATGCTTAATCAGTGAGGCACCTATCTCAGCGATCTGTCTATTTC
GTTCATCCATAGTTGCCTGACTCCCCGTCGTGTAGATAACTACGATACGGGAGGGCTTACCATCTGGCCC
CAGTGCTGCAATGATACCGCGAGACCCACGCTCACCGGCTCCAGATTTATCAGCAATAAACCAGCCAGCC
GGAAGGGCCGAGCGCAGAAGTGGTCCTGCAACTTTATCCGCCTCCATCCAGTCTATTAATTGTTGCCGGG
AAGCTAGAGTAAGTAGTTCGCCAGTTAATAGTTTGCGCAACGTTGTTGCCATTGCTACAGGCATCGTGGT
GTCACGCTCGTCGTTTGGTATGGCTTCATTCAGCTCCGGTTCCCAACGATCAAGGCGAGTTACATGATCC
CCCATGTTGTGCAAAAAAGCGGTTAGCTCCTTCGGTCCTCCGATCGTTGTCAGAAGTAAGTTGGCCGCAG
TGTTATCACTCATGGTTATGGCAGCACTGCATAATTCTCTTACTGTCATGCCATCCGTAAGATGCTTTTC
TGTGACTGGTGAGTACTCAACCAAGTCATTCTGAGAATAGTGTATGCGGCGACCGAGTTGCTCTTGCCCG
GCGTCAATACGGGATAATACCGCGCCACATAGCAGAACTTTAAAAGTGCTCATCATTGGAAAACGTTCTT
CGGGGCGAAAACTCTCAAGGATCTTACCGCTGTTGAGATCCAGTTCGATGTAACCCACTCGTGCACCCAA
CTGATCTTCAGCATCTTTTACTTTCACCAGCGTTTCTGGGTGAGCAAAAACAGGAAGGCAAAATGCCGCA
AAAAAGGGAATAAGGGCGACACGGAAATGTTGAATACTCATACTCTTCCTTTTTCAATAACGACAATCAA
ATAACCTGATCTGCCAAGGCTCCATCATATCTGGCCTAGAACAGTTTTTTTTTTTCGATTATTTGTTCGT
TCTTGTGGTGGTTACTCATTGGCAGAATCCCGAAAATCATGATTAGTAGATGAATGACTCACTTTTTGGA
TAAGCTGGCGCAAATTGAAACATGTGAAAAAAAAAAAAAAGGATTATAAAAGGTCAGCGAAGCACAGAAC
TCTGAGATAAGACTACCTTTCTTTAGCTAGGGGAGAATATTCGCAATTGAAGAGCTCAAAAGCAGTATAT
AACAAGACTAAGGCAAACATGTCAGACGGCACTCAAAAACTATGGGGTGGGAGATTCACTGGTGAAACCG
ATCCTTTGATGCACCTTTACAATGCGTCTCTTCCGTATGATTATAAGATGTATAAGGCAGATTTAGAAGG
AACTAAAGTATACACAGCGGGCTTGCAGAAGTTGGGTCTTCTAACGGAGACAGAATTGGCAAAGATCCAT
GAAGGTTTGGCTGAAATCAAAAAAGAATGGGACGCTGACAAATTTGTCCGTCATCCAAACGACGAGGATA
TCCATACTGCGAATGAAAGACGTCTTGGTGAACTAATTGGCCGCGATATTGCTGGTAAAGTCCACACCGG
TAGATCCCGTAATGATCAAGTTGTTACCGATTTGAGAATATACTGTCGTGACATTGTCAATGACACCCTC
TTTCCAGCTTTAAAGGGCTTGGTTGAAGTTCTAATTAAGAGGGCCGAAGGTGAGATAGATGTCTTAATGC
CAGGCTACACACATTTACAAAGGGCACAACCTATTAGATGGTCTCATTGGTTGAGCTCTTATGCAACATA
CTTCACCGAAGATTACAAGAGACTGGGTCAAATACTACACAGATTGAATCAATCACCACTGGGTGCAGGC
GCTCTTGCTGGTCATCCTTACGGCATTGATAGAGAATTTTTGGCTGAAGGTTTGGGTTTCAATAGTGTAA
TTGGTAACTCCTTGGTTGCTGTTTCTGATAGAGATTTCATCGTGGAGTTGATGTTTTGGGGAACTTTGTT
CATGAACCATATTTCTCGTTTTGCTGAAGATTTGATTATATATTGTACAGCAGAATTTGGTTTCATACAG
TTGAGCGACGCCTATTCAACAGGTTCTTCTTTAATGCCTCAGAAGAAGAATGCAGACTCGTTAGAGTTGT
TAAGAGGTAAATCCGGTAGAGTATTTGGTGATCTGACAGGATTCTTGATGAGTTTGAAGGGTATCCCATC
TACTTATGATAAAGACATGCAAGAAGACAAAGAGCCACTATTCGATTGCTTAACAACTGTAGAGCACTCC
ATGCTGATTGCCACAGGTGTTATTTCTACCTTAACTGTAAATAAGGAAAAGATGGAAGCTGCTCTCACGA
TGGATATGCTAGCTACCGACTTGGCAGATTACTTGGTCAGAAAGGGTGTTCCATTCAGAGAGACTCATCA
CATATCTGGTGAGTGTGTCGCTACTGCTGAAAGACTTGGTCTAAGCGGTATTGATAAATTAACCTTGGAG
CAGTATCAAAAGATCGATTCGAGATTCGGACAAGATCTTTTTGAAACTTTTAACTTTGAACAAAGCGTTG
AAAGACGAGATGCTACTGGTGGAACCGCTAAATCTGCTGTATTGAAGCAATTGGATAATTTGAAATCCCA
ATTAAATTAGCAGATGGCGACGTTATGCGCAAGAATTTCATCAGGTCTGGTACTTCTAGGACTTCATCAA
CCCTTCTTTAAATACTTATTTTGTTATTAGTATTATATTTTCGAGATTGTGCTATGTATATATATAC
Features (pLannotate 1.2.2; 15 found; start..end, strand, type, name):
      1..52      +  misc_feature   bom (fragment): basis of mobility region from pBR322
     58..215     -  CDS            lacZα (fragment): LacZα fragment of β-galactosidase; lacZ fragment
    212..268     +  misc_feature   MCS: pUC18/19 multiple cloning site
    262..561     +  CDS            SEC13 (fragment): SEC13_KOMPG - Experimental evidence at protein level: Swiss-Prot protein existence level 1. Component of the coat protein complex II (COPII) which promotes the formation of transport vesicles from the endoplasmic reticulum (ER). The coat has two main functions, the physical deformation of the endoplasmic reticulum membrane into vesicles and the selection of cargo molecules. It also functions as a component of the nuclear pore complex (NPC). NPC components, collectively referred to as nucleoporins (NUPs), can play the role of both NPC structural components and of docking or interaction partners
    583..1302    +  CDS            mEGFP: enhanced GFP with monomerizing A206K mutation (Zacharias et al., 2002) mammalian codon-optimized
   1404..1784    -  CDS            CGR1: CGR1_DEBHA - Protein inferred from homology: Swiss-Prot protein existence level 3. Involved in nucleolar integrity and required for processing of the pre-rRNA for the 60S ribosome subunit. From Debaryomyces hansenii (strain ATCC 36239 / CBS 767 / BCRC 21394 / JCM 1990 / NBRC 0083 / IGC 2968) (Yeast) (Torulaspora hansenii).
   1964..1980    -  protein_bind   lac operator: The lac repressor binds to the lac operator to inhibit transcription in E. coli. This inhibition can be relieved by adding lactose or isopropyl-β-D-thiogalactopyranoside (IPTG). lac repressor encoded by lacI
   1988..2018    -  promoter       lac promoter: promoter for the E. coli lac operon
   2033..2054    -  protein_bind   CAP binding site: CAP binding activates transcription in the presence of cAMP. E. coli catabolite activator protein
   2067..2159    -  CDS            lacI (fragment): lac repressor; lacI; The lac repressor binds to the lac operator to inhibit transcription in E. coli. This inhibition can be relieved by adding lactose or isopropyl-β-D-thiogalactopyranoside (IPTG).
   2342..2930    -  rep_origin     ori: high-copy-number ColE1/pMB1/pBR322/pUC origin of replication
   3101..3961    -  CDS            AmpR: β-lactamase; bla; confers resistance to ampicillin, carbenicillin, and related antibiotics
   3962..3979    -  promoter       AmpR promoter (fragment): bla
   3979..4288    +  promoter       ARG4 promoter: S. cerevisiae ARG4
   4289..5677    +  CDS            ARG4: ARLY_YEAST - Experimental evidence at protein level: Swiss-Prot protein existence level 1. From Saccharomyces cerevisiae (strain ATCC 204508 / S288c) (Baker's yeast).
