[The description below was written by a language model from this plasmid's Addgene catalogue record and pLannotate feature annotations shown in this document.]
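Description:
pUC19-PpSEC13-mEGFP is a yeast integration vector built on the pUC19 backbone and intended for Pichia pastoris, where it is used to replace the chromosomal SEC13 gene with a version fused to mEGFP. In E. coli it is maintained through the high-copy ColE1/pUC origin and selected with ampicillin via the β-lactamase gene. Remnants of the pUC19 lac region (lacZα fragment, lac promoter and operator, CAP site) flank the cloning site. No yeast replication origin is annotated, consistent with a plasmid that must integrate into the genome to persist. Selection in yeast relies on an ARG4 cassette, annotated as the Saccharomyces cerevisiae ARG4 promoter and coding sequence, which complements arginine auxotrophy in a suitable host.

The payload begins at the multiple cloning site with a fragment of the P. pastoris SEC13 coding sequence, followed after a short gap by mEGFP, the enhanced GFP carrying the monomerizing A206K mutation. This places the fluorescent protein at the C-terminal end of Sec13. No yeast promoter is annotated upstream of the partial SEC13 sequence, which suggests that the fragment serves as a homology arm. Recombination at the SEC13 locus would then leave the fusion under the native promoter, although the record does not describe the integration strategy in detail. Downstream of mEGFP, an oppositely oriented ORF is annotated by homology to CGR1. It may be flanking P. pastoris genomic sequence, but the record does not say so.

Sec13 is a component of the COPII coat that forms transport vesicles at the endoplasmic reticulum, and also of the nuclear pore complex, so the tagged protein serves as a marker for these structures in live-cell imaging. The plasmid was deposited with work characterising a photostable monomeric superfolder GFP, but the record does not state its role in that study.
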