Addgene plasmid #160469: pUC19-PpSEC13-mEGFP
Purpose: P. pastoris integration vector for the gene replacement of SEC13 fused to mEGFP
Depositing lab: Benjamin Glick. Depositing organization: University of Chicago. Publication: A photostable monomeric superfolder GFP. Valbuena FM, Fizgerald I, Strack RL, Andruska N, Smith L, Glick BS. Traffic. 2020 May 15. doi: 10.1111/tra.12737. PubMed 32415747.
Backbone
  Vector backbone: pUC19
  Backbone size w/o insert (bp): 4158
  Total vector size (bp): 5814
  Vector type: Yeast Expression
  Selectable markers: ARG4
Growth in bacteria
  Bacterial resistance: Ampicillin, 100 μg/mL
  Growth temperature: 37°C
  Growth strain: DH5alpha
  Copy number: Unknown
Gene/Insert
  Gene/Insert name: ppSEC13-mEGFP
  Species: P. pastoris
  Insert size (bp): 1565
Terms and licenses: Academic/Nonprofit Terms; Industry Terms: Not Available to Industry
How to cite: pUC19-PpSEC13-mEGFP was a gift from Benjamin Glick (Addgene plasmid # 160469 ; http://n2t.net/addgene:160469 ; RRID:Addgene_160469)
